Addgene plasmid #147515: pAc5.1B-EGFP-CeAIN2_254-400-DmGW182_635-1384-CIM1-P-GLmut-F961A_S
Purpose: Insect Expression of CeAIN2_254-400-DmGW182_635-1384-CIM1-P-GLmut-F961A
Depositing lab: Elisa Izaurralde. Depositing organization: Max Planck Institute for Developmental Biology. Publication: The interactions of GW182 proteins with PABP and deadenylases are required for both translational repression and degradation of miRNA targets. Huntzinger E, Kuzuoglu-Ozturk D, Braun JE, Eulalio A, Wohlbold L, Izaurralde E. Nucleic Acids Res. 2013 Jan;41(2):978-94. doi: 10.1093/nar/gks1078. Epub 2012 Nov 21. PubMed 23172285.
Backbone
  Vector backbone: Unknown
  Vector type: Insect Expression
Growth in bacteria
  Bacterial resistance: Ampicillin, 100 μg/mL
  Growth temperature: 37°C
  Growth strain: DH5alpha
  Copy number: Low Copy
Gene/Insert
  Gene/Insert name: CeAIN2_254-400-DmGW182_635-1384-CIM1-P-GLmut-F961A
  Species: H. sapiens (human), C. elegans (nematode)
  Mutation: Deletion of 2 AA (SD) at position 378-379 compared to the sequence given by NCBI: AF000196.1
  Entrez Gene: gw (a.k.a. Dmel_CG31992, CG11484, CG31992, CG9905, Dmel\CG31992, GQ182, GW, GW182, Gw, Gw182, anon-EST:Posey205, dGW182, gw182)
  Cloning method: Unknown
Terms and licenses: Academic/Nonprofit Terms; Industry Terms: Not Available to Industry
Depositor comments: Plasmids from this collection were made available to the research community and donated after the lab closed. Please note that the sequence provided by the depositing laboratory may be theoretical/predicted or based on Sanger sequencing results. There may be discrepancies between sequencing results obtained by Addgene and the depositor sequence. If an Addgene verified sequence is not available, please contact before placing your order to request that our lab fully sequence the plasmid.
How to cite: pAc5.1B-EGFP-CeAIN2_254-400-DmGW182_635-1384-CIM1-P-GLmut-F961A_S was a gift from Elisa Izaurralde (Addgene plasmid # 147515 ; http://n2t.net/addgene:147515 ; RRID:Addgene_147515)
