[The description below was written by a language model from this plasmid's Addgene catalogue record and pLannotate feature annotations shown in this document.]
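Description:
pAc5.1B-EGFP-CeAIN2_254-400-DmGW182_635-1384-CIM1-P-GLmut-F961A_S is an 8.7 kb insect expression plasmid. The catalogue lists its backbone as unknown, although the name and annotated features point to a pAc5.1-type vector. It is propagated in E. coli through a ColE1/pUC-type origin and selected with ampicillin via the β-lactamase gene and its bla promoter. The catalogue describes it as low copy, even though the annotated origin is of the high-copy class. Short fragments annotated as tetracycline resistance and SV40 large T antigen appear to be backbone remnants rather than functional genes. No selectable marker for insect cells is annotated, which is consistent with transient transfection.

Expression is driven by the constitutive Drosophila actin 5C promoter. Downstream lies an EGFP coding sequence, followed by a chimeric insert in which residues 254–400 of C. elegans AIN-2 are joined to residues 635–1384 of Drosophila GW182 (gawky). The feature table annotates only the GW182 portion; the unannotated gap between EGFP and that fragment presumably holds the AIN-2 segment. A V5 epitope tag sequence and an SV40 polyadenylation signal lie downstream, but the record does not show whether the V5 tag is read in frame with the fusion.

The name indicates mutations in the CIM1 and P-GL motifs plus an F961A substitution in the GW182 part, and the record also notes a two-residue (SD) deletion at positions 378–379 relative to a reference sequence. The species field lists human and nematode, whereas the gene link and annotation identify the GW182 part as Drosophila. The associated study examined how GW182 interactions with PABP and deadenylases contribute to miRNA-mediated translational repression and target degradation, so this construct probably serves as a GFP-tagged mutant for such assays in Drosophila cells.
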