Features (pLannotate 1.2.2; 10 found; start..end, strand, type, name):
     56..2568    +  promoter       Ac5 promoter: Drosophila melanogaster actin 5C promoter
   2588..3304    +  CDS            EGFP: EGFP is a basic (constitutively fluorescent) green fluorescent protein published in 1996, derived from Aequorea victoria. It is reported to be a rapidly-maturing weak dimer with moderate acid sensitivity.
   3728..6007    +  CDS            gw (fragment): GAWKY_DROME - Also known as GW182 From Drosophila melanogaster (Fruit fly).
   6033..6074    +  CDS            V5 tag: epitope tag from simian virus 5
   6174..6308    -  polyA_signal   SV40 poly(A) signal: SV40 polyadenylation signal
   6331..6415    -  CDS            large T antigen (fragment): large T antigen from SV40 (simian virus 40)
   6416..6886    +  CDS            TcR (fragment): tetracycline efflux protein; tet; confers resistance to tetracycline
   6930..7518    -  rep_origin     ori: high-copy-number ColE1/pMB1/pBR322/pUC origin of replication
   7689..8549    -  CDS            AmpR: β-lactamase; bla; confers resistance to ampicillin, carbenicillin, and related antibiotics
   8550..8654    -  promoter       AmpR promoter: bla
>Addgene plasmid #147515 | pAc5.1B-EGFP-CeAIN2_254-400-DmGW182_635-1384-CIM1-P-GLmut-F961A_S | depositor full sequence | sequence record 289962 | Full Sequence
CTTCAAGGAATTAATTCTATATTCTAAAAACACAAATGATACTTCTAAAAAAAATCATGAATGGCATCAA
CTCTGAATCAAATCTTTGCAGATGCACCTACTTCTCATTTCCACTGTCACATCATTTTTCCAGATCTCGC
TGCCTGTTATGTGGCCCACAAACCAAGACACGTTTTATGGCCATTAAAGCTGGCTGATCGTCGCCAAACA
CCAAATACATATCAATATGTACATTCGAGAAAGAAGCGATCAAAGAAGCGTCTTCGGGCGAGTAGGAGAA
TGCGGAGGAGAAGGAGAACGAGCTGATCTAGTATCTCTCCACAATCCAATGCCAACTGACCAACTGGCCA
TATTCGGAGCAATTTGAAGCCAATTTCCATCGCCTGGCGATCGCTCCATTCTTGGCTATATGTTTTTCAC
CGTTCCCGGGGCCATTTTCAAAGACTCGTCGGTAAGATAAGATTGTGTCACTCGCTGTCTCTCTTCATTT
GTCGAAGAATGCTGAGGAATTTCGCGATGACGTCGGCGAGTATTTTGAAGAATGAGAATAATTTGTATTT
ATACGAAAATCAGTTAGTGGAATTTTCTACAAAAACATGTTATCTATAGATAATTTTGTTGCAAAATATG
TTGACTATGACAAAGATTGTATGTATATACCTTTAATGTATTCTCATTTTCTTATGTATTTATAATGGCA
ATGATGATACTGATGATATTTTAAGATGATGCCAGACCACAGGCTGATTTCTGCGTCTTTTGCCGAACGC
AGTGCATGTGCGGTTGTTGTTTTTTGGAATAGTTTCAATTTTCGGACTGTCCGCTTTGATTTCAGTTTCT
TGGCTTATTCAAAAAGCAAAGTAAAGCCAAAAAAGCGAGATGGCAATACCAAATGCGGCAAAACGGTAGT
GGAAGGAAAGGGGTGCGGGGCAGCGGAAGGAAGGGTGGGGCGGGGCGTGGCGGGGTCTGTGGCTGGGCGC
GACGTCACCGACGTTGGAGCCACTCCTTTGACCATGTGTGCGTGTGTGTATTATTCGTGTCTCGCCACTC
GCCGGTTGTTTTTTTCTTTTTATCTCGCTCTCTCTAGCGCCATCTCGTACGCATGCTCAACGCACCGCAT
GTTGCCGTGTCCTTTATGCGTCATTTTGGCTCGAAATAGGCAATTATTTAAACAAAGATTAGTCAACGAA
AACGCTAAAATAAATAAGTCTACAATATGGTTACTTATTGCCATGTGTGTGCAGCCAACGATAGCAACAA
AAGCAACAACACAGTGGCTTTCCCTCTTTCACTTTTTGTTTGCAAGCGCGTGCGAGCAAGACGGCACGAC
CGGCAAACGCAATTACGCTGACAAAGAGCAGACGAAGTTTTGGCCGAAAAACATCAAGGCGCCTGATACG
AATGCATTTGCAATAACAATTGCGATATTTAATATTGTTTATGAAGCTGTTTGACTTCAAAACACACAAA
AAAAAAAATAAAACAAATTATTTGAAAGAGAATTAGGAATCGGACAGCTTATCGTTACGGGCTAACAGCA
CACCGAGACGAAATAGCTTACCTGACGTCACAGCCTCTGGAAGAACTGCCGCCAAGCAGAGAGAGAGAGA
AAAAGAGGGAGAGCAGCTTAGACCGCATGTGCTTGTGTGTGAGGCGTCTCTCTCTTCGTCTCCTGTTTGC
GCAAACGCATAGACTGCACTGAGAAAATCGATTACCTATTTTTTATGAATGAATATTTGCACTATTACTA
TTCAAAACTATTAAGATAGCAATCACATTCAATAGCCAAATACTATACCACCTGAGCGATGCAACGAAAT
GATCAATTTGAGCAAAAATGCTGCATATTTAGGACGGCATCATTATAGAAATGCTTCTTGCTGTGTACTT
TTCTCTCGTCTGGCAGCTGTTTCGCCGTTATTGTTAAAACCGGCTTAAGTTAGGTGTGTTTTCTACGACT
AGTGATGCCCCTACTAGAAGATGTGTGTTGCACAAATGTCCCTGAATAACCAATTTGAAGTGCAGATAGC
AGTAAACGTAAGCTAATATGAATATTATTTAACTGTAATGTTTTAATATCGCTGGACATTACTAATAAAC
CCACTATAAACACATGTACATATGTATGTTTTGGCATACAATGAGTAGTTGGGGAAAAAATGTGTAAAAG
CACCGTGACCATCACAGCATAAAGATAACCAGCTGAAGTATCGAATATGAGTAACCCCCAAATTGAATCA
CATGCCGCAACTGATAGGACCCATGGAAGTACACTCTTCATGGCGATATACAAGACACACACAAGCACGA
ACACCCAGTTGCGGAGGAAATTCTCCGTAAATGAAAACCCAATCGGCGAACAATTCATACCCATATATGG
TAAAAGTTTTGAACGCGACTTGAGAGCGGAGAGCATTGCGGCTGATAAGGTTTTAGCGCTAAGCGGGCTT
TATAAAACGGGCTGCGGGACCAGTTTTCATATCACTACCGTTTGAGTTCTTGTGCTGTGTGGATACTCCT
CCCGACACAAAGCCGCTCCATCAGCCAGCAGTCGTCTAATCCAGAGACCCCGGATCGGGGTACCAACATG
GTGAGCAAGGGCGAGGAGCTGTTCACCGGGGTGGTGCCCATCCTGGTCGAGCTGGACGGCGACGTAAACG
GCCACAAGTTCAGCGTGTCCGGCGAGGGCGAGGGCGATGCCACCTACGGCAAGCTGACCCTGAAGTTCAT
CTGCACCACCGGCAAGCTGCCCGTGCCCTGGCCCACCCTCGTGACCACCCTGACCTACGGCGTGCAGTGC
TTCAGCCGCTACCCCGACCACATGAAGCAGCACGACTTCTTCAAGTCCGCCATGCCCGAAGGCTACGTCC
AGGAGCGCACCATCTTCTTCAAGGACGACGGCAACTACAAGACCCGCGCCGAGGTGAAGTTCGAGGGCGA
CACCCTGGTGAACCGCATCGAGCTGAAGGGCATCGACTTCAAGGAGGACGGCAACATCCTGGGGCACAAG
CTGGAGTACAACTACAACAGCCACAACGTCTATATCATGGCCGACAAGCAGAAGAACGGCATCAAGGTGA
ACTTCAAGATCCGCCACAACATCGAGGACGGCAGCGTGCAGCTCGCCGACCACTACCAGCAGAACACCCC
CATCGGCGACGGCCCCGTGCTGCTGCCCGACAACCACTACCTGAGCACCCAGTCCGCCCTGAGCAAAGAC
CCCAACGAGAAGCGCGATCACATGGTCCTGCTGGAGTTCGTGACCGCCGCCGGGATCACTCTCGGCATGG
ACGAGCTGTACAAGCCAAGCTTAATGGATGATTATTCAATGTGGACTGATGAGAATGATGAAGACGCGAA
AAAGAAAAAATCGTTGAGAGATAAGGGATTGAGTGGATGGGGTGATGCTGATGTATCAAACAGTAAACCA
ATTCGCCGTTGGATTGTGCCAGAAGGCCAAGAAGAAGACTTTGAAACGGCAATGGAACGATGTCCAAGTC
ATTTGAAAAAGAAAGCATTGAATGAAGAAGCTCTTCGTCGACGTTTAACATCTGAAAATCCACAAATAGT
GGCACAAGCTCAACAACAAGCCGAAGAAGAGGCGAATGCTATGATGAGGATTGGACGAAGACCCATTGTT
CCCAGTGGATGGGGTGATATTCCATCTGAAATTAGTACTGACAAGTCAGAATTCGATCAAAGCTCGTCAC
GTGGTTGGGATGAAGGAAGTATAAGCGGTGGTGGAAGTTGCGGCCGCCATAATAACCTTATGAATAACAT
GGGAGGTACCGCTGTTACTGGAGGTAACAACAATACAAACATGACAGCTTTACAGGTGCAAAAGTATTTA
AATCAAGGGCAACATGGTGTCGCTGTTGGACCGCAAGCCGTTGGTAATTCTTCAGCAGTATCTGTCGGAT
TTGGTCAGAACACGTCTAACGCAGCAGTGGCAGGAGCAGCCTCTGCAAATATAGCAGCAAATACAAACAA
CCAACCGTCTGGTCAGCAAATTCGCATGCTAGGCCAGCAAATTCAGTTGGCCATTCATAGTGGTTTCATA
TCTAGTCAGATATTGACTCAACCGCTAACTCAAACAACCCTTAACCTTTTAAACCAACTTCTTAGCAATA
TTAAGCATCTCCAGGCTGCACAGCAATCCCTTACCCGCGGGGGAAATGTCAATCCAATGGCAGTGAATGT
GGCTATATCTAAATACAAGCAGCAAATCCAGAATTTACAGAACCAGATAAGTGCACAACAGGCTGTGTAT
GTAAAACAGCAAAATATGCAACCAACTTCACAACAACAACAGCCCCAACAACAGCAACTTCCTTCTGTTC
ATCTAAGTAACTCAGGCAACGACTATTTAAGAGGTCACGATGCAATAAATAATTTGCAAAGCAACTTTTC
TGAGCTCAATATTAATAAGCCAAGTGGATATCAAGGAGCGTCCAATCAAGCAGCAGCAGCAAATGCAGCA
AAGCTTCCAGTATTAGATAAGGAGATCAACTCTGACAGTACGGAATTTTCTCGTGCCCCAGGTGCAACGA
AACAAAATTTGACGGCCAACACAAGCAACATAAACTCTTTGGGTCTTCAAAACGATAGTACATGGTCAAC
TGGACGCAGTATTGGTGACGGTTGGCCTGATCCCTCATCTGATAACGAGAATAAAGACTGGTCTGTTGCT
CAGCCAACTTCAGCAGCAACTGCTTACACTGATCTGGTCCAAGAGGCTGAGCCAGGCAAGCCATGGAAGG
GTTCACAGATCAAAAGCATAGAAGATGATCCCAGCATTACACCAGGAAGCGTTGCTAGATCTCCATTGTC
TATTAATTCGACGCCAAAAGATGCTGACATATTTGCCAATACCGGTAAAAATTCACCGACTGATTTACCG
CCACTAAGTTTATCGTCGTCTACATGGAGTTTTAATCCAAACCAAAATTATCCGAGTCACAGTTGGTCTG
ACAATAGTCAACAATGTACCGCCACTTCGGAGCTTTGGACAAGCCCGCTAAATAAATCATCGTCTCGAGG
TCCCCCGCCAGCAGCAACTGCCAATTCAAATAAATCTGCAAATAGTAATGCGTCAACGCCAACAACTATT
ACCGGAGGTGCGAATGGATGGTTACAGCCTCGAAGTGGCGGTGTTCAAACCACAAACACTAATTGGACAG
GTGGTAACACCACTTGGGGCTCCAGTTGGTTGCTTTTGAAAAATCTAACAGCACAGATTGATGGTCCTAC
TTTGCGTACACTGTGTATGCAGCATGGGCCCCTTGTCAGCTTTCACCCGTATTTGAACCAAGGAATTGCC
TTATGTAAATATACTACTCGTGAGGAGGCGAACAAGGCGCAAATGGCGTTAAACAACTGTGTCCTCGCCA
ACACCACAATATTTGCTGAATCTCCCAGCGAGAACGAGGTGCAAAGCATTATGCAGCACTTACCACAAAC
TCCTTCCTCTACAAGCTCTAGTGGAACTAGTGGTGGCAACGTCGGAGGCGTCGGCACTTCAGCCAATAAT
GCAAACAGTGGTTCTGCAGCTTGTCTGTCCGGAAACAATAGCGGCAACGGAAACGGCAGCGCGAGCGGCG
CCGGCAGCGGCAACAATGGCAACAGTAGCTGCAACAACAGTGCCGCCGGGGGGGGCAGCAGCAGCAACAA
CACGATTACCACTGTAGCAAATTCGAATCTTGTTGGTTCTAGTGGCTCTGTCTCAAATTCCTCTGGCGTT
ACTGCTAACTCTAGTACTGTTTCTGTAGTTAGTTGTACAGCGAGTGGGAATTCCATAAATGGGGCAGGTA
CTGCAAACAGTTCTGGTTCAAAGAGTAGTGCAAACAATTTAGCTAGCGGCCAGTCTAGCGCTTCTAACTT
AACTAATAGCACCAATTCAACATGGCGACAAACTAGCCAAAACCAAGCTCTTCAAAGTCAAAGCAGGCCA
TCAGGCAGAGAAGCTGACTTTGATTATATATCTCTCGTTTATTCCATTGTTGATGATTAATCTAGAGGGC
CCGCGGTTCGAAGGTAAGCCTATCCCTAACCCTCTCCTCGGTCTCGATTCTACGCGTACCGGTCATCATC
ACCATCACCATTGAGTTTAAACCCGCTGATCAGCCTCGACTGTGCCTTCTAAGGCCTGAGCTCGCTGATC
AGCCTCGATCGAGGATCCAGACATGATAAGATACATTGATGAGTTTGGACAAACCACAACTAGAATGCAG
TGAAAAAAATGCTTTATTTGTGAAATTTGTGATGCTATTGCTTTATTTGTAACCATTATAAGCTGCAATA
AACAAGTTAACAACAACAATTGCATTCATTTTATGTTTCAGGTTCAGGGGGAGGTGTGGGAGGTTTTTTA
AAGCAAGTAAAACCTCTACAAATGTGGTATGGCTGATTATGATCAGTCGACCGATGCCCTTGAGAGCCTT
CAACCCAGTCAGCTCCTTCCGGTGGGCGCGGGGCATGACTATCGTCGCCGCACTTATGACTGTCTTCTTT
ATCATGCAACTCGTAGGACAGGTGCCGGCAGCGCTCTGGGTCATTTTCGGCGAGGACCGCTTTCGCTGGA
GCGCGACGATGATCGGCCTGTCGCTTGCGGTATTCGGAATCTTGCACGCCCTCGCTCAAGCCTTCGTCAC
TGGTCCCGCCACCAAACGTTTCGGCGAGAAGCAGGCCATTATCGCCGGCATGGCGGCCGACGCGCTGGGC
TACGTCTTGCTGGCGTTCGCGACGCGAGGCTGGATGGCCTTCCCCATTATGATTCTTCTCGCTTCCGGCG
GCATCGGGATGCCCGCGTTGCAGGCCATGCTGTCCAGGCAGGTAGATGACGACCATCAGGGACAGCTTCA
AGGATCGCTCGCGGCTCTTACCAGCCAGCAAAAGGCCAGGAACCGTAAAAAGGCCGCGTTGCTGGCGTTT
TTCCATAGGCTCCGCCCCCCTGACGAGCATCACAAAAATCGACGCTCAAGTCAGAGGTGGCGAAACCCGA
CAGGACTATAAAGATACCAGGCGTTTCCCCCTGGAAGCTCCCTCGTGCGCTCTCCTGTTCCGACCCTGCC
GCTTACCGGATACCTGTCCGCCTTTCTCCCTTCGGGAAGCGTGGCGCTTTCTCAATGCTCACGCTGTAGG
TATCTCAGTTCGGTGTAGGTCGTTCGCTCCAAGCTGGGCTGTGTGCACGAACCCCCCGTTCAGCCCGACC
GCTGCGCCTTATCCGGTAACTATCGTCTTGAGTCCAACCCGGTAAGACACGACTTATCGCCACTGGCAGC
AGCCACTGGTAACAGGATTAGCAGAGCGAGGTATGTAGGCGGTGCTACAGAGTTCTTGAAGTGGTGGCCT
AACTACGGCTACACTAGAAGGACAGTATTTGGTATCTGCGCTCTGCTGAAGCCAGTTACCTTCGGAAAAA
GAGTTGGTAGCTCTTGATCCGGCAAACAAACCACCGCTGGTAGCGGTGGTTTTTTTGTTTGCAAGCAGCA
GATTACGCGCAGAAAAAAAGGATCTCAAGAAGATCCTTTGATCTTTTCTACGGGGTCTGACGCTCAGTGG
AACGAAAACTCACGTTAAGGGATTTTGGTCATGAGATTATCAAAAAGGATCTTCACCTAGATCCTTTTAA
ATTAAAAATGAAGTTTTAAATCAATCTAAAGTATATATGAGTAAACTTGGTCTGACAGTTACCAATGCTT
AATCAGTGAGGCACCTATCTCAGCGATCTGTCTATTTCGTTCATCCATAGTTGCCTGACTCCCCGTCGTG
TAGATAACTACGATACGGGAGGGCTTACCATCTGGCCCCAGTGCTGCAATGATACCGCGAGACCCACGCT
CACCGGCTCCAGATTTATCAGCAATAAACCAGCCAGCCGGAAGGGCCGAGCGCAGAAGTGGTCCTGCAAC
TTTATCCGCCTCCATCCAGTCTATTAATTGTTGCCGGGAAGCTAGAGTAAGTAGTTCGCCAGTTAATAGT
TTGCGCAACGTTGTTGCCATTGCTGCAGGCATCGTGGTGTCACGCTCGTCGTTTGGTATGGCTTCATTCA
GCTCCGGTTCCCAACGATCAAGGCGAGTTACATGATCCCCCATGTTGTGCAAAAAAGCGGTTAGCTCCTT
CGGTCCTCCGATCGTTGTCAGAAGTAAGTTGGCCGCAGTGTTATCACTCATGGTTATGGCAGCACTGCAT
AATTCTCTTACTGTCATGCCATCCGTAAGATGCTTTTCTGTGACTGGTGAGTACTCAACCAAGTCATTCT
GAGAATAGTGTATGCGGCGACCGAGTTGCTCTTGCCCGGCGTCAACACGGGATAATACCGCGCCACATAG
CAGAACTTTAAAAGTGCTCATCATTGGAAAACGTTCTTCGGGGCGAAAACTCTCAAGGATCTTACCGCTG
TTGAGATCCAGTTCGATGTAACCCACTCGTGCACCCAACTGATCTTCAGCATCTTTTACTTTCACCAGCG
TTTCTGGGTGAGCAAAAACAGGAAGGCAAAATGCCGCAAAAAAGGGAATAAGGGCGACACGGAAATGTTG
AATACTCATACTCTTCCTTTTTCAATATTATTGAAGCATTTATCAGGGTTATTGTCTCATGAGCGGATAC
ATATTTGAATGTATTTAGAAAAATAAACAAATAGGGGTTCCGCGCACATTTCCCCGAAAAGTGCCACCTG
ACGTCTAAGAAACCATTATTATCATGACATTAACCTATAAAAATAGGCGTATCACGAGGCCCTTTCGT
